>Addgene plasmid #96893 | IRES-H2B-YFP-DD | depositor full sequence | sequence record 193002 | IRES-H2B-YFP-DD sequence 11332 bps
GGGTCTCTCTGGTTAGACCAGATCTGAGCCTGGGAGCTCTCTGGCTAACTAGGGAACCCACTGCTTAAGC
CTCAATAAAGCTTGCCTTGAGTGCTTCAAGTAGTGTGTGCCCGTCTGTTGTGTGACTCTGGTAACTAGAG
ATCCCTCAGACCCTTTTAGTCAGTGTGGAAAATCTCTAGCAGTGGCGCCCGAACAGGGACTTGAAAGCGA
AAGGGAAACCAGAGGAGCTCTCTCGACGCAGGACTCGGCTTGCTGAAGCGCGCACGGCAAGAGGCGAGGG
GCGGCGACTGGTGAGTACGCCAAAAATTTTGACTAGCGGAGGCTAGAAGGAGAGAGATGGGTGCGAGAGC
GTCAGTATTAAGCGGGGGAGAATTAGATCGCGATGGGAAAAAATTCGGTTAAGGCCAGGGGGAAAGAAAA
AATATAAATTAAAACATATAGTATGGGCAAGCAGGGAGCTAGAACGATTCGCAGTTAATCCTGGCCTGTT
AGAAACATCAGAAGGCTGTAGACAAATACTGGGACAGCTACAACCATCCCTTCAGACAGGATCAGAAGAA
CTTAGATCATTATATAATACAGTAGCAACCCTCTATTGTGTGCATCAAAGGATAGAGATAAAAGACACCA
AGGAAGCTTTAGACAAGATAGAGGAAGAGCAAAACAAAAGTAAGACCACCGCACAGCAAGCGGCCGCTGA
TCTTCAGACCTGGAGGAGGAGATATGAGGGACAATTGGAGAAGTGAATTATATAAATATAAAGTAGTAAA
AATTGAACCATTAGGAGTAGCACCCACCAAGGCAAAGAGAAGAGTGGTGCAGAGAGAAAAAAGAGCAGTG
GGAATAGGAGCTTTGTTCCTTGGGTTCTTGGGAGCAGCAGGAAGCACTATGGGCGCAGCGTCAATGACGC
TGACGGTACAGGCCAGACAATTATTGTCTGGTATAGTGCAGCAGCAGAACAATTTGCTGAGGGCTATTGA
GGCGCAACAGCATCTGTTGCAACTCACAGTCTGGGGCATCAAGCAGCTCCAGGCAAGAATCCTGGCTGTG
GAAAGATACCTAAAGGATCAACAGCTCCTGGGGATTTGGGGTTGCTCTGGAAAACTCATTTGCACCACTG
CTGTGCCTTGGAATGCTAGTTGGAGTAATAAATCTCTGGAACAGATTTGGAATCACACGACCTGGATGGA
GTGGGACAGAGAAATTAACAATTACACAAGCTTAATACACTCCTTAATTGAAGAATCGCAAAACCAGCAA
GAAAAGAATGAACAAGAATTATTGGAATTAGATAAATGGGCAAGTTTGTGGAATTGGTTTAACATAACAA
ATTGGCTGTGGTATATAAAATTATTCATAATGATAGTAGGAGGCTTGGTAGGTTTAAGAATAGTTTTTGC
TGTACTTTCTATAGTGAATAGAGTTAGGCAGGGATATTCACCATTATCGTTTCAGACCCACCTCCCAACC
CCGAGGGGACCCGACAGGCCCGAAGGAATAGAAGAAGAAGGTGGAGAGAGAGACAGAGACAGATCCATTC
GATTAGTGAACGGATCTCGACGGTATCGGTTAACTTTTAAAAGAAAAGGGGGGATTGGGGGGTACAGTGC
AGGGGAAAGAATAGTAGACATAATAGCAACAGACATACAAACTAAAGAATTACAAAAACAAATTACAAAA
TTCAAAATTTTATCGTCCAGTGTGGTGGAATTCTGCAGATATCAACAAGTTTGTACAAAAAAGCAGGCTT
TAAAGGAACCAATTCAGTCGACATTGATTATTGACTAGTTATTAATAGTAATCAATTACGGGGTCATTAG
TTCATAGCCCATATATGGAGTTCCGCGTTACATAACTTACGGTAAATGGCCCGCCTGGCTGACCGCCCAA
CGACCCCCGCCCATTGACGTCAATAATGACGTATGTTCCCATAGTAACGCCAATAGGGACTTTCCATTGA
CGTCAATGGGTGGAGTATTTACGGTAAACTGCCCACTTGGCAGTACATCAAGTGTATCATATGCCAAGTA
CGCCCCCTATTGACGTCAATGACGGTAAATGGCCCGCCTGGCATTATGCCCAGTACATGACCTTATGGGA
CTTTCCTACTTGGCAGTACATCTACGTATTAGTCATCGCTATTACCATGGTCGAGGTGAGCCCCACGTTC
TGCTTCACTCTCCCCATCTCCCCCCCCTCCCCACCCCCAATTTTGTATTTATTTATTTTTTAATTATTTT
GTGCAGCGATGGGGGCGGGGGGGGGGGGGGCGCGCGCCAGGCGGGGCGGGGCGGGGCGAGGGGCGGGGCG
GGGCGAGGCGGAGAGGTGCGGCGGCAGCCAATCAGAGCGGCGCGCTCCGAAAGTTTCCTTTTATGGCGAG
GCGGCGGCGGCGGCGGCCCTATAAAAAGCGAAGCGCGCGGCGGGCGGGAGTCGCTGCGTTGCCTTCGCCC
CGTGCCCCGCTCCGCGCCGCCTCGCGCCGCCCGCCCCGGCTCTGACTGACCGCGTTACTCCCACAGGTGA
GCGGGCGGGACGGCCCTTCTCCTCCGGGCTGTAATTAGCGCTTGGTTTAATGACGGCTCGTTTCTTTTCT
GTGGCTGCGTGAAAGCCTTAAAGGGCTCCGGGAGGGCCCTTTGTGCGGGGGGGAGCGGCTCGGGGGGTGC
GTGCGTGTGTGTGTGCGTGGGGAGCGCCGCGTGCGGCCCGCGCTGCCCGGCGGCTGTGAGCGCTGCGGGC
GCGGCGCGGGGCTTTGTGCGCTCCGCGTGTGCGCGAGGGGAGCGCGGCCGGGGGCGGTGCCCCGCGGTGC
GGGGGGGCTGCGAGGGGAACAAAGGCTGCGTGCGGGGTGTGTGCGTGGGGGGGTGAGCAGGGGGTGTGGG
CGCGGCGGTCGGGCTGTAACCCCCCCCTGCACCCCCCTCCCCGAGTTGCTGAGCACGGCCCGGCTTCGGG
TGCGGGGCTCCGTGCGGGGCGTGGCGCGGGGCTCGCCGTGCCGGGCGGGGGGTGGCGGCAGGTGGGGGTG
CCGGGCGGGGCGGGGCCGCCTCGGGCCGGGGAGGGCTCGGGGGAGGGGCGCGGCGGCCCCGGAGCGCCGG
CGGCTGTCGAGGCGCGGCGAGCCGCAGCCATTGCCTTTTATGGTAATCGTGCGAGAGGGCGCAGGGACTT
CCTTTGTCCCAAATCTGGCGGAGCCGAAATCTGGGAGGCGCCGCCGCACCCCCTCTAGCGGGCGCGGGCG
AAGCGGTGCGGCGCCGGCAGGAAGGAAATGGGCGGGGAGGGCCTTCGTGCGTCGCCGCGCCGCCGTCCCC
TTCTCCATCTCCAGCCTCGGGGCTGCCGCAGGGGGACGGCTGCCTTCGGGGGGGACGGGGCAGGGCGGGG
TTCGGCTTCTGGCGTGTGACCGGCGGCTCTAGAGCCTCTGCTAACCATGTTCATGCCTTCTTCTTTTTCC
TACAGCTCCTGGGCAACGTGCTGGTTATTGTGCTGTCTCATCATTTTGGCAAAGAATTGCTCGAGACCGG
CGCGCCTAAATTCCGCCCCTCTCCCTCCCCCCCCCCTAACGTTACTGGCCGAAGCCGCTTGGAATAAGGC
CGGTGTGCGTTTGTCTATATGTTATTTTCCACCATATTGCCGTCTTTTGGCAATGTGAGGGCCCGGAAAC
CTGGCCCTGTCTTCTTGACGAGCATTCCTAGGGGTCTTTCCCCTCTCGCCAAAGGAATGCAAGGTCTGTT
GAATGTCGTGAAGGAAGCAGTTCCTCTGGAAGCTTCTTGAAGACAAACAACGTCTGTAGCGACCCTTTGC
AGGCAGCGGAACCCCCCACCTGGCGACAGGTGCCTCTGCGGCCAAAAGCCACGTGTATAAGATACACCTG
CAAAGGCGGCACAACCCCAGTGCCACGTTGTGAGTTGGATAGTTGTGGAAAGAGTCAAATGGCTCTCCTC
AAGCGTATTCAACAAGGGGCTGAAGGATGCCCAGAAGGTACCCCATTGTATGGGATCTGATCTGGGGCCT
CGGTGCACATGCTTTACATGTGTTTAGTCGAGGTTAAAAAAACGTCTAGGCCCCCCGAACCACGGGGACG
TGGTTTTCCTTTGAAAAACACGATGATAATATGGCCACAACCATGGCTAGGACCATGCCAGAGCCAGCGA
AGTCTGCTCCCGCCCCGAAAAAGGGCTCCAAGAAGGCGGTGACTAAGGCGCAGAAGAAAGGCGGCAAGAA
GCGCAAGCGCAGCCGCAAGGAGAGCTATTCCATCTATGTGTACAAGGTTCTGAAGCAGGTCCACCCTGAC
ACCGGCATTTCGTCCAAGGCCATGGGCATCATGAATTCGTTTGTGAACGACATTTTCGAGCGCATCGCAG
GTGAGGCTTCCCGCCTGGCGCATTACAACAAGCGCTCGACCATCACCTCCAGGGAGATCCAGACGGCCGT
GCGCCTGCTGCTGCCTGGGGAGTTGGCCAAGCACGCCGTGTCCGAGGGTACTAAGGCCATCACCAAGTAC
ACCAGCGCTAAGGATCCAGTGAGCAAGGGCGAGGAGCTGTTCACCGGGGTGGTGCCCATCCTGGTCGAGC
TGGACGGCGACGTAAACGGCCACAAGTTCAGCGTGTCCGGCGAGGGCGAGGGCGATGCCACCTACGGCAA
GCTGACCCTGAAGCTGATCTGCACCACCGGCAAGCTGCCCGTGCCCTGGCCCACCCTCGTGACCACCCTG
GGCTACGGCCTGCAGTGCTTCGCCCGCTACCCCGACCACATGAAGCAGCACGACTTCTTCAAGTCCGCCA
TGCCCGAAGGCTACGTCCAGGAGCGCACCATCTTCTTCAAGGACGACGGCAACTACAAGACCCGCGCCGA
GGTGAAGTTCGAGGGCGACACCCTGGTGAACCGCATCGAGCTGAAGGGCATCGACTTCAAGGAGGACGGC
AACATCCTGGGGCACAAGCTGGAGTACAACTACAACAGCCACAACGTCTATATCACCGCCGACAAGCAGA
AGAACGGCATCAAGGCCAACTTCAAGATCCGCCACAACATCGAGGACGGCGGCGTGCAGCTCGCCGACCA
CTACCAGCAGAACACCCCCATCGGCGACGGCCCCGTGCTGCTGCCCGACAACCACTACCTGAGCTACCAG
TCCAAGCTGAGCAAAGACCCCAACGAGAAGCGCGATCACATGGTCCTGCTGGAGTTCGTGACCGCCGCCG
GGATCACTCTCGGCATGGACGAGCTGTACAAGGTCGAGATCAGTCTGATTGCGGCGTTAGCGGTAGATCA
CGTTATCGGCATGGAAACCGTCATGCCGTGGAACCTGCCTGCCGATCTCGCCTGGTTTAAACGCAACACC
TTAAATAAACCCGTGATTATGGGCCGCCATACCTGGGAATCAATCGGTCGTCCGTTGCCAGGACGCAAAA
ATATTATCCTCAGCAGTCAACCGAGTACGGACGATCGCGTAACGTGGGTGAAGTCGGTGGATGAAGCCAT
CGCGGCGTGTGGTGACGTACCAGAAATCATGGTTATTGGCGGCGGTCGCGTTTATGAACAGTTCTTGCCA
AAAGCGCAAAAACTGTATCTGACGCATATCGACGCAGAAGTGGAAGGCGACACCCATTTCCCGGATTACG
AGCCGGATGACTGGGAATCGGTATTCAGCGAATTCCACGATGCTGATGCGCAGAACTCTCACAGCTATTG
CTTTGAGATTCTGGAGCGGCGATGAGTCGAGATATCTAGACCCAGCTTTCTTGTACAAAGTGGTTGATAT
CCAGCACAGTGGCGGCCGCTCGACAATCAACCTCTGGATTACAAAATTTGTGAAAGATTGACTGGTATTC
TTAACTATGTTGCTCCTTTTACGCTATGTGGATACGCTGCTTTAATGCCTTTGTATCATGCTATTGCTTC
CCGTATGGCTTTCATTTTCTCCTCCTTGTATAAATCCTGGTTGCTGTCTCTTTATGAGGAGTTGTGGCCC
GTTGTCAGGCAACGTGGCGTGGTGTGCACTGTGTTTGCTGACGCAACCCCCACTGGTTGGGGCATTGCCA
CCACCTGTCAGCTCCTTTCCGGGACTTTCGCTTTCCCCCTCCCTATTGCCACGGCGGAACTCATCGCCGC
CTGCCTTGCCCGCTGCTGGACAGGGGCTCGGCTGTTGGGCACTGACAATTCCGTGGTGTTGTCGGGGAAG
CTGACGTCCTTTCCATGGCTGCTCGCCTGTGTTGCCACCTGGATTCTGCGCGGGACGTCCTTCTGCTACG
TCCCTTCGGCCCTCAATCCAGCGGACCTTCCTTCCCGCGGCCTGCTGCCGGCTCTGCGGCCTCTTCCGCG
TCTTCGCCTTCGCCCTCAGACGAGTCGGATCTCCCTTTGGGCCGCCTCCCCGCCTGGAATTCTACCGGGT
AGGGGAGGCGCTTTTCCCAAGGCAGTCTGGAGCATGCGCTTTAGCAGCCCCGCTGGGCACTTGGCGCTAC
ACAAGTGGCCTCTGGCCTCGCACACATTCCACATCCACCGGTAGGCGCCAACCGGCTCCGTTCTTTGGTG
GCCCCTTCGCGCCACCTTCTACTCCTCCCCTAGTCAGGAAGTTCCCCCCCGCCCCGCAGCTCGCGTCGTG
CAGGACGTGACAAATGGAAGTAGCACGTCTCACTAGTCTCGTGCAGATGGACAGCACCGCTGAGCAATGG
AAGCGGGTAGGCCTTTGGGGCAGCGGCCAATAGCAGCTTTGCTCCTTCGCTTTCTGGGCTCAGAGGCTGG
GAAGGGGTGGGTCCGGGGGCGGGCTCAGGGGCGGGCTCAGGGGCGGGGCGGGCGCCCGAAGGTCCTCCGG
AGGCCCGGCATTCTGCACGCTTCAAAAGCGCACGTCTGCCGCGCTGTTCTCCTCTTCCTCATCTCCGGGC
CTTTCGACCTGCAGCCCAAGCTTACCATGACCGAGTACAAGCCCACGGTGCGCCTCGCCACCCGCGACGA
CGTCCCCAGGGCCGTACGCACCCTCGCCGCCGCGTTCGCCGACTACCCCGCCACGCGCCACACCGTCGAT
CCGGACCGCCACATCGAGCGGGTCACCGAGCTGCAAGAACTCTTCCTCACGCGCGTCGGGCTCGACATCG
GCAAGGTGTGGGTCGCGGACGACGGCGCCGCGGTGGCGGTCTGGACCACGCCGGAGAGCGTCGAAGCGGG
GGCGGTGTTCGCCGAGATCGGCCCGCGCATGGCCGAGTTGAGCGGTTCCCGGCTGGCCGCGCAGCAACAG
ATGGAAGGCCTCCTGGCGCCGCACCGGCCCAAGGAGCCCGCGTGGTTCCTGGCCACCGTCGGCGTCTCGC
CCGACCACCAGGGCAAGGGTCTGGGCAGCGCCGTCGTGCTCCCCGGAGTGGAGGCGGCCGAGCGCGCCGG
GGTGCCCGCCTTCCTGGAGACCTCCGCGCCCCGCAACCTCCCCTTCTACGAGCGGCTCGGCTTCACCGTC
ACCGCCGACGTCGAGGTGCCCGAAGGACCGCGCACCTGGTGCATGACCCGCAAGCCCGGTGCCTGACGCC
CGCCCCACGACCCGCAGCGCCCGACCGAAAGGAGCGCACGACCCCATGCATCTCGAGGGCCCGGTACCTT
TAAGACCAATGACTTACAAGGCAGCTGTAGATCTTAGCCACTTTTTAAAAGAAAAGGGGGGACTGGAAGG
GCTAGCTCACTCCCAACGAAGACAAGATCTGCTTTTTGCTTGTACTGGGTCTCTCTGGTTAGACCAGATC
TGAGCCTGGGAGCTCTCTGGCTAACTAGGGAACCCACTGCTTAAGCCTCAATAAAGCTTGCCTTGAGTGC
TTCAAGTAGTGTGTGCCCGTCTGTTGTGTGACTCTGGTAACTAGAGATCCCTCAGACCCTTTTAGTCAGT
GTGGAAAATCTCTAGCAGTAGTAGTTCATGTCATCTTATTATTCAGTATTTATAACTTGCAAAGAAATGA
ATATCAGAGAGTGAGAGGAACTTGTTTATTGCAGCTTATAATGGTTACAAATAAAGCAATAGCATCACAA
ATTTCACAAATAAAGCATTTTTTTCACTGCATTCTAGTTGTGGTTTGTCCAAACTCATCAATGTATCTTA
TCATGTCTGGCTCTAGCTATCCCGCCCCTAACTCCGCCCATCCCGCCCCTAACTCCGCCCAGTTCCGCCC
ATTCTCCGCCCCATGGCTGACTAATTTTTTTTATTTATGCAGAGGCCGAGGCCGCCTCGGCCTCTGAGCT
ATTCCAGAAGTAGTGAGGAGGCTTTTTTGGAGGCCTAGGGACGTACCCAATTCGCCCTATAGTGAGTCGT
ATTACGCGCGCTCACTGGCCGTCGTTTTACAACGTCGTGACTGGGAAAACCCTGGCGTTACCCAACTTAA
TCGCCTTGCAGCACATCCCCCTTTCGCCAGCTGGCGTAATAGCGAAGAGGCCCGCACCGATCGCCCTTCC
CAACAGTTGCGCAGCCTGAATGGCGAATGGG
[124 nt withheld, positions 8432-8555]
C
[91 nt withheld, positions 8557-8647]
A
[49 nt withheld, positions 8649-8697]
CCTTTGACGTTGGAGTCCACGTTCTTT
[37 nt withheld, positions 8725-8761]
ACCCTATCTCGGTCTATTCTTTTGATTTATAAGGGATTTTGCCGATTTCGGCCTATTGGTTAAAAAATGA
GCTGATTTAACAAAAATTTAACGCGAATTTTAACAAAATATTAACGCTTACAATTTAGGTGGCACTTTTC
GGGGAAATGTGCGCGGAACCCCTATTTGTTTATTTTTCTAAATACATTCAAATATGTATCCGCTCATGAG
ACAATAACCCTGATAAATGCTTCAATAATATTGAAAAAGGAAGAGTATGAGTATTCAACATTTCCGTGTC
GCCCTTATTCCCTTTTTTGCGGCATTTTGCCTTCCTGTTTTTGCTCACCCAGAAACGCTGGTGAAAGTAA
AAGATGCTGAAGATCAGTTGGGTGCACGAGTGGGTTACATCGAACTGGATCTCAACAGCGGTAAGATCCT
TGAGAGTTTTCGCCCCGAAGAACGTTTTCCAATGATGAGCACTTTTAAAGTTCTGCTATGTGGCGCGGTA
TTATCCCGTATTGACGCCGGGCAAGAGCAACTCGGTCGCCGCATACACTATTCTCAGAATGACTTGGTTG
AGTACTCACCAGTCACAGAAAAGCATCTTACGGATGGCATGACAGTAAGAGAATTATGCAGTGCTGCCAT
AACCATGAGTGATAACACTGCGGCCAACTTACTTCTGACAACGATCGGAGGACCGAAGGAGCTAACCGCT
TTTTTGCACAACATGGGGGATCATGTAACTCGCCTTGATCGTTGGGAACCGGAGCTGAATGAAGCCATAC
CAAACGACGAGCGTGACACCACGATGCCTGTAGCAATGGCAACAACGTTGCGCAAACTATTAACTGGCGA
ACTACTTACTCTAGCTTCCCGGCAACAATTAATAGACTGGATGGAGGCGGATAAAGTTGCAGGACCACTT
CTGCGCTCGGCCCTTCCGGCTGGCTGGTTTATTGCTGATAAATCTGGAGCCGGTGAGCGTGGGTCTCGCG
GTATCATTGCAGCACTGGGGCCAGATGGTAAGCCCTCCCGTATCGTAGTTATCTACACGACGGGGAGTCA
GGCAACTATGGATGAACGAAATAGACAGATCGCTGAGATAGGTGCCTCACTGATTAAGCATTGGTAACTG
TCAGACCAAGTTTACTCATATATACTTTAGATTGATTTAAAACTTCATTTTTAATTTAAAAGGATCTAGG
TGAAGATCCTTTTTGATAATCTCATGACCAAAATCCCTTAACGTGAGTTTTCGTTCCACTGAGCGTCAGA
CCCCGTAGAAAAGATCAAAGGATCTTCTTGAGATCCTTTTTTTCTGCGCGTAATCTGCTGCTTGCAAACA
AAAAAACCACCGCTACCAGCGGTGGTTTGTTTGCCGGATCAAGAGCTACCAACTCTTTTTCCGAAGGTAA
CTGGCTTCAGCAGAGCGCAGATACCAAATACTGTTCTTCTAGTGTAGCCGTAGTTAGGCCACCACTTCAA
GAACTCTGTAGCACCGCCTACATACCTCGCTCTGCTAATCCTGTTACCAGTGGCTGCTGCCAGTGGCGAT
AAGTCGTGTCTTACCGGGTTGGACTCAAGACGATAGTTACCGGATAAGGCGCAGCGGTCGGGCTGAACGG
GGGGTTCGTGCACACAGCCCAGCTTGGAGCGAACGACCTACACCGAACTGAGATACCTACAGCGTGAGCT
ATGAGAAAGCGCCACGCTTCCCGAAGGGAGAAAGGCGGACAGGTATCCGGTAAGCGGCAGGGTCGGAACA
GGAGAGCGCACGAGGGAGCTTCCAGGGGGAAACGCCTGGTATCTTTATAGTCCTGTCGGGTTTCGCCACC
TCTGACTTGAGCGTCGATTTTTGTGATGCTCGTCAGGGGGGCGGAGCCTATGGAAAAACGCCAGCAACGC
GGCCTTTTTACGGTTCCTGGCCTTTTGCTGGCCTTTTGCTCACATGTTCTTTCCTGCGTTATCCCCTGAT
TCTGTGGATAACCGTATTACCGCCTTTGAGTGAGCTGATACCGCTCGCCGCAGCCGAACGACCGAGCGCA
GCGAGTCAGTGAGCGAGGAAGCGGAAGAGCGCCCAATACGCAAACCGCCTCTCCCCGCGCGTTGGCCGAT
TCATTAATGCAGCTGGCACGACAGGTTTCCCGACTGGAAAGCGGGCAGTGAGCGCAACGCAATTAATGTG
AGTTAGCTCACTCATTAGGCACCCCAGGCTTTACACTTTATGCTTCCGGCTCGTATGTTGTGTGGAATTG
TGAGCGGATAACAATTTCACACAGGAAACAGCTATGACCATGATTACGCCAAGCGCGCAATTAACCCTCA
CTAAAGGGAACAAAAGCTGGAGCTGCAAGCTTAATGTAGTCTTATGCAATACTCTTGTAGTCTTGCAACA
TGGTAACGATGAGTTAGCAACATGCCTTACAAGGAGAGAAAAAGCACCGTGCATGCCGATTGGTGGAAGT
AAGGTGGTACGATCGTGCCTTATTAGGAAGGCAACAGACGGGTCTGACATGGATTGGACGAACCACTGAA
TTGCCGCATTGCAGAGATATTGTATTTAAGTGCCTAGCTCGATACATAAAC
Features (pLannotate 1.2.2; 34 found; start..end, strand, type, name):
      1..181     +  LTR            5' LTR (truncated): truncated 5' long terminal repeat (LTR) from HIV-1
    228..353     +  misc_feature   HIV-1 Ψ: packaging signal of human immunodeficiency virus type 1
    337..700     +  CDS            HIV-1 gag (fragment): gag protein from human immunodeficiency virus 1; gag
    846..1079    +  misc_feature   RRE: The Rev response element (RRE) of HIV-1 allows for Rev-dependent mRNA export from the nucleus to the cytoplasm.
   1456..1556    +  CDS            Rev (fragment): human immunodeficiency virus 1 (HIV-1) Rev protein; rev; enhances nuclear export of unspliced and incompletely spliced viral mRNAs
   1575..1691    +  misc_feature   cPPT/CTS: central polypurine tract and central termination sequence of HIV-1
   1725..1749    +  protein_bind   attB1: mutant version of attB; recombination site for the Gateway® BP reaction BP Clonase™
   1770..2149    +  enhancer       CMV enhancer: human cytomegalovirus immediate early enhancer
   2151..2426    +  promoter       chicken β-actin promoter: No description available
   2427..3435    +  intron         chimeric intron: chimera between introns from chicken β-actin and rabbit β-globin
   3627..4089    +  misc_feature   IRES: internal ribosome entry site (IRES) of the encephalomyocarditis virus (EMCV)
   4115..4492    +  CDS            H2B: human histone H2B; HIST1H2BJ
   4499..5212    +  CDS            mVenus: mVenus is a basic (constitutively fluorescent) yellow fluorescent protein published in 2006, derived from Aequorea victoria. It is reported to be a rapidly-maturing monomer with moderate acid sensitivity.
   5218..5691    +  CDS            ecDHFR: E. coli dihydrofolate reductase; folA
   5710..5734    -  protein_bind   attB2: mutant version of attB; recombination site for the Gateway® BP reaction BP Clonase™
   5765..6353    +  misc_feature   WPRE: woodchuck hepatitis virus posttranscriptional regulatory element
   6367..6866    +  promoter       PGK promoter: mouse phosphoglycerate kinase 1 promoter
   6887..7486    +  CDS            PuroR: puromycin N-acetyltransferase; pac from Streptomyces alboniger; confers resistance to puromycin
   7554..7691    +  CDS            nef (fragment): NEF_HV1LA - Experimental evidence at protein level: Swiss-Prot protein existence level 1. Extracellular Nef protein targets CD4(+) T-lymphocytes for apoptosis by interacting with CXCR4 surface receptors. From Human immunodeficiency virus type 1 group M subtype B (isolate Lai) (HIV-1).
   7677..7857    +  LTR            5' LTR (truncated): truncated 5' long terminal repeat (LTR) from HIV-1
   7929..8050    +  polyA_signal   SV40 poly(A) signal: SV40 polyadenylation signal
   8090..8225    +  rep_origin     SV40 ori: SV40 origin of replication
   8246..8264    -  promoter       T7 promoter: promoter for bacteriophage T7 RNA polymerase
   8272..8427    +  CDS            lacZα (fragment): LacZα fragment of β-galactosidase; lacZ fragment
   8432..8860    +  rep_origin     f1 ori (sequence partly withheld): f1 bacteriophage origin of replication; arrow indicates direction of (+) strand synthesis
   8913..9017    +  promoter       AmpR promoter: bla
   9018..9878    +  CDS            AmpR: β-lactamase; bla; confers resistance to ampicillin, carbenicillin, and related antibiotics
  10049..10637   +  rep_origin     ori: high-copy-number ColE1/pMB1/pBR322/pUC origin of replication
  10820..10912   +  CDS            lacI (fragment): lac repressor; lacI; The lac repressor binds to the lac operator to inhibit transcription in E. coli. This inhibition can be relieved by adding lactose or isopropyl-β-D-thiogalactopyranoside (IPTG).
  10925..10946   +  protein_bind   CAP binding site: CAP binding activates transcription in the presence of cAMP. E. coli catabolite activator protein
  10961..10991   +  promoter       lac promoter: promoter for the E. coli lac operon
  10995..11017   +  protein_bind   lac operator (fragment): The lac repressor binds to the lac operator to inhibit transcription in E. coli. This inhibition can be relieved by adding lactose or isopropyl-β-D-thiogalactopyranoside (IPTG). lac repressor encoded by lacI
  11060..11078   +  promoter       T3 promoter: promoter for bacteriophage T3 RNA polymerase
  11106..11332   +  promoter       RSV promoter: Rous sarcoma virus enhancer/promoter
