[The description below was written by a language model from this plasmid's Addgene catalogue record and pLannotate feature annotations shown in this document.]
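Description:
IRES-H2B-YFP-DD is a lentiviral mammalian expression plasmid built by Gateway recombination into the pLenti X1 Puro DEST backbone, designed as a reporter for translation driven by the EMCV internal ribosome entry site. It is propagated in E. coli through a high-copy ColE1/pUC-type origin with ampicillin selection (AmpR), and also carries an f1 origin and an SV40 origin. The viral framework is HIV-1 derived: an RSV promoter lies directly upstream of a truncated 5' LTR (the circular map starts at the LTR), followed by the Ψ packaging signal with a gag fragment, the RRE for Rev-dependent export, and the cPPT/CTS. A second truncated LTR and an SV40 polyadenylation signal close the transfer unit. This arrangement allows the genome to be packaged when helper functions are supplied in trans.

Between the attB1 and attB2 sites sits the payload. A CMV enhancer, chicken β-actin promoter and chimeric intron (a CAG-type promoter) drive a transcript in which the EMCV IRES precedes a single fusion of human histone H2B, the yellow fluorescent protein mVenus and E. coli dihydrofolate reductase. H2B concentrates the fluorescence on chromatin in the nucleus, which simplifies single-cell imaging. The ecDHFR portion corresponds to the "DD" in the name and presumably acts as a destabilising domain, keeping reporter levels low until a stabilising ligand is added, so that subsequent fluorescence accumulation reflects the translation rate; the record does not detail this mechanism or any DHFR mutations. A WPRE downstream enhances transcript expression, and a separate PGK promoter–PuroR cassette permits puromycin selection of transduced cells. The stated use is monitoring translation of EMCV IRES mRNA.
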