Addgene plasmid #96893: IRES-H2B-YFP-DD
Purpose: Reporter to monitor translation of EMCV IRES mRNA
Depositing lab: Tobias Meyer. Depositing organization: Stanford University. Publication: Parallel measurement of dynamic changes in translation rates in single cells. Han K, Jaimovich A, Dey G, Ruggero D, Meyuhas O, Sonenberg N, Meyer T. Nat Methods. 2014 Jan;11(1):86-93. doi: 10.1038/nmeth.2729. Epub 2013 Nov 10. PubMed 24213167.
Backbone
  Vector backbone: pLenti X1 Puro DEST vector (Addgene: #17297)
  Vector type: Mammalian Expression, Lentiviral
Growth in bacteria
  Bacterial resistance: Ampicillin, 100 μg/mL
  Growth temperature: 37°C
  Growth strain: NEB Stable
  Copy number: Unknown
Gene/Insert
  Gene/Insert name: IRES-H2B-Venus-DD
Terms and licenses: Academic/Nonprofit Terms; Industry Terms: Not Available to Industry
How to cite: IRES-H2B-YFP-DD was a gift from Tobias Meyer (Addgene plasmid # 96893 ; http://n2t.net/addgene:96893 ; RRID:Addgene_96893)
