>Addgene plasmid #96893 | IRES-H2B-YFP-DD | addgene partial sequence | sequence record 192999 | Addgene Partial NGS Result
CCCGAAGGTCCTCCGGAGGCCCGGCATTCTGCACGCTTCAAAAGCGCACGTCTGCCGCGCTGTTCTCCTC
TTCCTCATCTCCGGGCCTTTCGACCTGCAGCCCAAGCTTACCATGACCGAGTACAAGCCCACGGTGCGCC
TCGCCACCCGCGACGACGTCCCCAGGGCCGTACGCACCCTCGCCGCCGCGTTCGCCGACTACCCCGCCAC
GCGCCACACCGTCGATCCGGACCGCCACATCGAGCGGGTCACCGAGCTGCAAGAACTCTTCCTCACGCGC
GTCGGGCTCGACATCGGCAAGGTGTGGGTCGCGGACGACGGCGCCGCGGTGGCGGTCTGGACCACGCCGG
AGAGCGTCGAAGCGGGGGCGGTGTTCGCCGAGATCGGCCCGCGCATGGCCGAGTTGAGCGGTTCCCGGCT
GGCCGCGCAGCAACAGATGGAAGGCCTCCTGGCGCCGCACCGGCCCAAGGAGCCCGCGTGGTTCCTGGCC
ACCGTCGGCGTCTCGCCCGACCACCAGGGCAAGGGTCTGGGCAGCGCCGTCGTGCTCCCCGGAGTGGAGG
CGGCCGAGCGCGCCGGGGTGCCCGCCTTCCTGGAGACCTCCGCGCCCCGCAACCTCCCCTTCTACGAGCG
GCTCGGCTTCACCGTCACCGCCGACGTCGAGGTGCCCGAAGGACCGCGCACCTGGTGCATGACCCGCAAG
CCCGGTGCCTGACGCCCGCCCCACGACCCGCAGCGCCCGACCGAAAGGAGCGCACGACCCCATGCATCTC
GAGGGCCCGGTACCTTTAAGACCAATGACTTACAAGGCAGCTGTAGATCTTAGCCACTTTTTAAAAGAAA
AGGGGGGACTGGAAGGGCTAGCTCACTCCCAACGAAGACAAGATCTGCTTTTTGCTTGTACTGGGTCTCT
CTGGTTAGACCAGATCTGAGCCTGGGAGCTCTCTGGCTAACTAGGGAACCCACTGCTTAAGCCTCAATAA
AGCTTGCCTTGAGTGCTTCAAGTAGTGTGTGCCCGTCTGTTGTGTGACTCTGGTAACTAGAGATCCCTCA
GACCCTTTTAGTCAGTGTGGAAAATCTCTAGCAGTAGTAGTTCATGTCATCTTATTATTCAGTATTTATA
ACTTGCAAAGAAATGAATATCAGAGAGTGAGAGGAACTTGTTTATTGCAGCTTATAATGGTTACAAATAA
AGCAATAGCATCACAAATTTCACAAATAAAGCATTTTTTTCACTGCATTCTAGTTGTGGTTTGTCCAAAC
TCATCAATGTATCTTATCATGTCTGGCTCTAGCTATCCCGCCCCTAACTCCGCCCATCCCGCCCCTAACT
CCGCCCAGTTCCGCCCATTCTCCGCCCCATGGCTGACTAATTTTTTTTATTTATGCAGAGGCCGAGGCCG
CCTCGGCCTCTGAGCTATTCCAGAAGTAGTGAGGAGGCTTTTTTGGAGGCCTAGGGACGTACCCAATTCG
CCCTATAGTGAGTCGTATTACGCGCGCTCACTGGCCGTCGTTTTACAACGTCGTGACTGGGAAAACCCTG
GCGTTACCCAACTTAATCGCCTTGCAGCACATCCCCCTTTCGCCAGCTGGCGTAATAGCGAAGAGGCCCG
CACCGATCGCCCTTCCCAACAGTTGCGCAGCCTGAATGGCGAATGGG
[124 nt withheld, positions 1658-1781]
C
[91 nt withheld, positions 1783-1873]
A
[49 nt withheld, positions 1875-1923]
CCTTTGACGTTGGAGTCCACGTTCTTT
[37 nt withheld, positions 1951-1987]
ACCCTATCTCGGTCTATTCTTTTGATTTATAAGGGATTTTGCCGATTTCGGCCTATTGGTTAAAAAATGA
GCTGATTTAACAAAAATTTAACGCGAATTTTAACAAAATATTAACGCTTACAATTTAGGTGGCACTTTTC
GGGGAAATGTGCGCGGAACCCCTATTTGTTTATTTTTCTAAATACATTCAAATATGTATCCGCTCATGAG
ACAATAACCCTGATAAATGCTTCAATAATATTGAAAAAGGAAGAGTATGAGTATTCAACATTTCCGTGTC
GCCCTTATTCCCTTTTTTGCGGCATTTTGCCTTCCTGTTTTTGCTCACCCAGAAACGCTGGTGAAAGTAA
AAGATGCTGAAGATCAGTTGGGTGCACGAGTGGGTTACATCGAACTGGATCTCAACAGCGGTAAGATCCT
TGAGAGTTTTCGCCCCGAAGAACGTTTTCCAATGATGAGCACTTTTAAAGTTCTGCTATGTGGCGCGGTA
TTATCCCGTATTGACGCCGGGCAAGAGCAACTCGGTCGCCGCATACACTATTCTCAGAATGACTTGGTTG
AGTACTCACCAGTCACAGAAAAGCATCTTACGGATGGCATGACAGTAAGAGAATTATGCAGTGCTGCCAT
AACCATGAGTGATAACACTGCGGCCAACTTACTTCTGACAACGATCGGAGGACCGAAGGAGCTAACCGCT
TTTTTGCACAACATGGGGGATCATGTAACTCGCCTTGATCGTTGGGAACCGGAGCTGAATGAAGCCATAC
CAAACGACGAGCGTGACACCACGATGCCTGTAGCAATGGCAACAACGTTGCGCAAACTATTAACTGGCGA
ACTACTTACTCTAGCTTCCCGGCAACAATTAATAGACTGGATGGAGGCGGATAAAGTTGCAGGACCACTT
CTGCGCTCGGCCCTTCCGGCTGGCTGGTTTATTGCTGATAAATCTGGAGCCGGTGAGCGTGGGTCTCGCG
GTATCATTGCAGCACTGGGGCCAGATGGTAAGCCCTCCCGTATCGTAGTTATCTACACGACGGGGAGTCA
GGCAACTATGGATGAACGAAATAGACAGATCGCTGAGATAGGTGCCTCACTGATTAAGCATTGGTAACTG
TCAGACCAAGTTTACTCATATATACTTTAGATTGATTTAAAACTTCATTTTTAATTTAAAAGGATCTAGG
TGAAGATCCTTTTTGATAATCTCATGACCAAAATCCCTTAACGTGAGTTTTCGTTCCACTGAGCGTCAGA
CCCCGTAGAAAAGATCAAAGGATCTTCTTGAGATCCTTTTTTTCTGCGCGTAATCTGCTGCTTGCAAACA
AAAAAACCACCGCTACCAGCGGTGGTTTGTTTGCCGGATCAAGAGCTACCAACTCTTTTTCCGAAGGTAA
CTGGCTTCAGCAGAGCGCAGATACCAAATACTGTTCTTCTAGTGTAGCCGTAGTTAGGCCACCACTTCAA
GAACTCTGTAGCACCGCCTACATACCTCGCTCTGCTAATCCTGTTACCAGTGGCTGCTGCCAGTGGCGAT
AAGTCGTGTCTTACCGGGTTGGACTCAAGACGATAGTTACCGGATAAGGCGCAGCGGTCGGGCTGAACGG
GGGGTTCGTGCACACAGCCCAGCTTGGAGCGAACGACCTACACCGAACTGAGATACCTACAGCGTGAGCT
ATGAGAAAGCGCCACGCTTCCCGAAGGGAGAAAGGCGGACAGGTATCCGGTAAGCGGCAGGGTCGGAACA
GGAGAGCGCACGAGGGAGCTTCCAGGGGGAAACGCCTGGTATCTTTATAGTCCTGTCGGGTTTCGCCACC
TCTGACTTGAGCGTCGATTTTTGTGATGCTCGTCAGGGGGGCGGAGCCTATGGAAAAACGCCAGCAACGC
GGCCTTTTTACGGTTCCTGGCCTTTTGCTGGCCTTTTGCTCACATGTTCTTTCCTGCGTTATCCCCTGAT
TCTGTGGATAACCGTATTACCGCCTTTGAGTGAGCTGATACCGCTCGCCGCAGCCGAACGACCGAGCGCA
GCGAGTCAGTGAGCGAGGAAGCGGAAGAGCGCCCAATACGCAAACCGCCTCTCCCCGCGCGTTGGCCGAT
TCATTAATGCAGCTGGCACGACAGGTTTCCCGACTGGAAAGCGGGCAGTGAGCGCAACGCAATTAATGTG
AGTTAGCTCACTCATTAGGCACCCCAGGCTTTACACTTTATGCTTCCGGCTCGTATGTTGTGTGGAATTG
TGAGCGGATAACAATTTCACACAGGAAACAGCTATGACCATGATTACGCCAAGCGCGCAATTAACCCTCA
CTAAAGGGAACAAAAGCTGGAGCTGCAAGCTTAATGTAGTCTTATGCAATACTCTTGTAGTCTTGCAACA
TGGTAACGATGAGTTAGCAACATGCCTTACAAGGAGAGAAAAAGCACCGTGCATGCCGATTGGTGGAAGT
AAGGTGGTACGATCGTGCCTTATTAGGAAGGCAACAGACGGGTCTGACATGGATTGGACGAACCACTGAA
TTGCCGCATTGCAGAGATATTGTATTTAAGTGCCTAGCTCGATACATAAACGGGTCTCTCTGGTTAGACC
AGATCTGAGCCTGGGAGCTCTCTGGCTAACTAGGGAACCCACTGCTTAAGCCTCAATAAAGCTTGCCTTG
AGTGCTTCAAGTAGTGTGTGCCCGTCTGTTGTGTGACTCTGGTAACTAGAGATCCCTCAGACCCTTTTAG
TCAGTGTGGAAAATCTCTAGCAGTGGCGCCCGAACAGGGACTTGAAAGCGAAAGGGAAACCAGAGGAGCT
CTCTCGACGCAGGACTCGGCTTGCTGAAGCGCGCACGGCAAGAGGCGAGGGGCGGCGACTGGTGAGTACG
CCAAAAATTTTGACTAGCGGAGGCTAGAAGGAGAGAGATGGGTGCGAGAGCGTCAGTATTAAGCGGGGGA
GAATTAGATCGCGATGGGAAAAAATTCGGTTAAGGCCAGGGGGAAAGAAAAAATATAAATTAAAACATAT
AGTATGGGCAAGCAGGGAGCTAGAACGATTCGCAGTTAATCCTGGCCTGTTAGAAACATCAGAAGGCTGT
AGACAAATACTGGGACAGCTACAACCATCCCTTCAGACAGGATCAGAAGAACTTAGATCATTATATAATA
CAGTAGCAACCCTCTATTGTGTGCATCAAAGGATAGAGATAAAAGACACCAAGGAAGCTTTAGACAAGAT
AGAGGAAGAGCAAAACAAAAGTAAGACCACCGCACAGCAAGCGGCCGCTGATCTTCAGACCTGGAGGAGG
AGATATGAGGGACAATTGGAGAAGTGAATTATATAAATATAAAGTAGTAAAAATTGAACCATTAGGAGTA
GCACCCACCAAGGCAAAGAGAAGAGTGGTGCAGAGAGAAAAAAGAGCAGTGGGAATAGGAGCTTTGTTCC
TTGGGTTCTTGGGAGCAGCAGGAAGCACTATGGGCGCAGCGTCAATGACGCTGACGGTACAGGCCAGACA
ATTATTGTCTGGTATAGTGCAGCAGCAGAACAATTTGCTGAGGGCTATTGAGGCGCAACAGCATCTGTTG
CAACTCACAGTCTGGGGCATCAAGCAGCTCCAGGCAAGAATCCTGGCTGTGGAAAGATACCTAAAGGATC
AACAGCTCCTGGGGATTTGGGGTTGCTCTGGAAAACTCATTTGCACCACTGCTGTGCCTTGGAATGCTAG
TTGGAGTAATAAATCTCTGGAACAGATTTGGAATCACACGACCTGGATGGAGTGGGACAGAGAAATTAAC
AATTACACAAGCTTAATACACTCCTTAATTGAAGAATCGCAAAACCAGCAAGAAAAGAATGAACAAGAAT
TATTGGAATTAGATAAATGGGCAAGTTTGTGGAATTGGTTTAACATAACAAATTGGCTGTGGTATATAAA
ATTATTCATAATGATAGTAGGAGGCTTGGTAGGTTTAAGAATAGTTTTTGCTGTACTTTCTATAGTGAAT
AGAGTTAGGCAGGGATATTCACCATTATCGTTTCAGACCCACCTCCCAACCCCGAGGGGACCCGACAGGC
CCGAAGGAATAGAAGAAGAAGGTGGAGAGAGAGACAGAGACAGATCCATTCGATTAGTGAACGGATCTCG
ACGGTATCGGTTAACTTTTAAAAGAAAAGGGGGGATTGGGGGGTACAGTGCAGGGGAAAGAATAGTAGAC
ATAATAGCAACAGACATACAAACTAAAGAATTACAAAAACAAATTACAAAATTCAAAATTTTATCGTCCA
GTGTGGTGGAATTCTGCAGATATCAACAAGTTTGTACAAAAAAGCAGGCTTTAAAGGAACCAATTCAGTC
GACATTGATTATTGACTAGTTATTAATAGTAATCAATTACGGGGTCATTAGTTCATAGCCCATATATGGA
GTTCCGCGTTACATAACTTACGGTAAATGGCCCGCCTGGCTGACCGCCCAACGACCCCCGCCCATTGACG
TCAATAATGACGTATGTTCCCATAGTAACGCCAATAGGGACTTTCCATTGACGTCAATGGGTGGAGTATT
TACGGTAAACTGCCCACTTGGCAGTACATCAAGTGTATCATATGCCAAGTACGCCCCCTATTGACGTCAA
TGACGGTAAATGGCCCGCCTGGCATTATGCCCAGTACATGACCTTATGGGACTTTCCTACTTGGCAGTAC
ATCTACGTATTAGTCATCGCTATTACCATGGTCGAGGTGAGCCCCACGTTCTGCTTCACTCTCCCCATCT
CCCCCCCCTCCCCACCCCCAATTTTGTATTTATTTATTTTTTAATTATTTTGTGCAGCGATGGGGGCGGG
GGGGGGG
