>Addgene plasmid #96893 | IRES-H2B-YFP-DD | addgene partial sequence | sequence record 193001 | Addgene Partial NGS Result
GGGGGACGGCTGCCTTCGGGGGGGACGGGGCAGGGCGGGGTTCGGCTTCTGGCGTGTGACCGGCGGCTCT
AGAGCCTCTGCTAACCATGTTCATGCCTTCTTCTTTTTCCTACAGCTCCTGGGCAACGTGCTGGTTATTG
TGCTGTCTCATCATTTTGGCAAAGAATTGCTCGAGACCGGCGCGCCTAAATTCCGCCCCTCTCCCTCCCC
CCCCCCTAACGTTACTGGCCGAAGCCGCTTGGAATAAGGCCGGTGTGCGTTTGTCTATATGTTATTTTCC
ACCATATTGCCGTCTTTTGGCAATGTGAGGGCCCGGAAACCTGGCCCTGTCTTCTTGACGAGCATTCCTA
GGGGTCTTTCCCCTCTCGCCAAAGGAATGCAAGGTCTGTTGAATGTCGTGAAGGAAGCAGTTCCTCTGGA
AGCTTCTTGAAGACAAACAACGTCTGTAGCGACCCTTTGCAGGCAGCGGAACCCCCCACCTGGCGACAGG
TGCCTCTGCGGCCAAAAGCCACGTGTATAAGATACACCTGCAAAGGCGGCACAACCCCAGTGCCACGTTG
TGAGTTGGATAGTTGTGGAAAGAGTCAAATGGCTCTCCTCAAGCGTATTCAACAAGGGGCTGAAGGATGC
CCAGAAGGTACCCCATTGTATGGGATCTGATCTGGGGCCTCGGTGCACATGCTTTACATGTGTTTAGTCG
AGGTTAAAAAAACGTCTAGGCCCCCCGAACCACGGGGACGTGGTTTTCCTTTGAAAAACACGATGATAAT
ATGGCCACAACCATGGCTAGGACCATGCCAGAGCCAGCGAAGTCTGCTCCCGCCCCGAAAAAGGGCTCCA
AGAAGGCGGTGACTAAGGCGCAGAAGAAAGGCGGCAAGAAGCGCAAGCGCAGCCGCAAGGAGAGCTATTC
CATCTATGTGTACAAGGTTCTGAAGCAGGTCCACCCTGACACCGGCATTTCGTCCAAGGCCATGGGCATC
ATGAATTCGTTTGTGAACGACATTTTCGAGCGCATCGCAGGTGAGGCTTCCCGCCTGGCGCATTACAACA
AGCGCTCGACCATCACCTCCAGGGAGATCCAGACGGCCGTGCGCCTGCTGCTGCCTGGGGAGTTGGCCAA
GCACGCCGTGTCCGAGGGTACTAAGGCCATCACCAAGTACACCAGCGCTAAGGATCCAGTGAGCAAGGGC
GAGGAGCTGTTCACCGGGGTGGTGCCCATCCTGGTCGAGCTGGACGGCGACGTAAACGGCCACAAGTTCA
GCGTGTCCGGCGAGGGCGAGGGCGATGCCACCTACGGCAAGCTGACCCTGAAGCTGATCTGCACCACCGG
CAAGCTGCCCGTGCCCTGGCCCACCCTCGTGACCACCCTGGGCTACGGCCTGCAGTGCTTCGCCCGCTAC
CCCGACCACATGAAGCAGCACGACTTCTTCAAGTCCGCCATGCCCGAAGGCTACGTCCAGGAGCGCACCA
TCTTCTTCAAGGACGACGGCAACTACAAGACCCGCGCCGAGGTGAAGTTCGAGGGCGACACCCTGGTGAA
CCGCATCGAGCTGAAGGGCATCGACTTCAAGGAGGACGGCAACATCCTGGGGCACAAGCTGGAGTACAAC
TACAACAGCCACAACGTCTATATCACCGCCGACAAGCAGAAGAACGGCATCAAGGCCAACTTCAAGATCC
GCCACAACATCGAGGACGGCGGCGTGCAGCTCGCCGACCACTACCAGCAGAACACCCCCATCGGCGACGG
CCCCGTGCTGCTGCCCGACAACCACTACCTGAGCTACCAGTCCAAGCTGAGCAAAGACCCCAACGAGAAG
CGCGATCACATGGTCCTGCTGGAGTTCGTGACCGCCGCCGGGATCACTCTCGGCATGGACGAGCTGTACA
AGGTCGAGATCAGTCTGATTGCGGCGTTAGCGGTAGATCACGTTATCGGCATGGAAACCGTCATGCCGTG
GAACCTGCCTGCCGATCTCGCCTGGTTTAAACGCAACACCTTAAATAAACCCGTGATTATGGGCCGCCAT
ACCTGGGAATCAATCGGTCGTCCGTTGCCAGGACGCAAAAATATTATCCTCAGCAGTCAACCGAGTACGG
ACGATCGCGTAACGTGGGTGAAGTCGGTGGATGAAGCCATCGCGGCGTGTGGTGACGTACCAGAAATCAT
GGTTATTGGCGGCGGTCGCGTTTATGAACAGTTCTTGCCAAAAGCGCAAAAACTGTATCTGACGCATATC
GACGCAGAAGTGGAAGGCGACACCCATTTCCCGGATTACGAGCCGGATGACTGGGAATCGGTATTCAGCG
AATTCCACGATGCTGATGCGCAGAACTCTCACAGCTATTGCTTTGAGATTCTGGAGCGGCGATGAGTCGA
GATATCTAGACCCAGCTTTCTTGTACAAAGTGGTTGATATCCAGCACAGTGGCGGCCGCTCGACAATCAA
CCTCTGGATTACAAAATTTGTGAAAGATTGACTGGTATTCTTAACTATGTTGCTCCTTTTACGCTATGTG
GATACGCTGCTTTAATGCCTTTGTATCATGCTATTGCTTCCCGTATGGCTTTCATTTTCTCCTCCTTGTA
TAAATCCTGGTTGCTGTCTCTTTATGAGGAGTTGTGGCCCGTTGTCAGGCAACGTGGCGTGGTGTGCACT
GTGTTTGCTGACGCAACCCCCACTGGTTGGGGCATTGCCACCACCTGTCAGCTCCTTTCCGGGACTTTCG
CTTTCCCCCTCCCTATTGCCACGGCGGAACTCATCGCCGCCTGCCTTGCCCGCTGCTGGACAGGGGCTCG
GCTGTTGGGCACTGACAATTCCGTGGTGTTGTCGGGGAAGCTGACGTCCTTTCCATGGCTGCTCGCCTGT
GTTGCCACCTGGATTCTGCGCGGGACGTCCTTCTGCTACGTCCCTTCGGCCCTCAATCCAGCGGACCTTC
CTTCCCGCGGCCTGCTGCCGGCTCTGCGGCCTCTTCCGCGTCTTCGCCTTCGCCCTCAGACGAGTCGGAT
CTCCCTTTGGGCCGCCTCCCCGCCTGGAATTCTACCGGGTAGGGGAGGCGCTTTTCCCAAGGCAGTCTGG
AGCATGCGCTTTAGCAGCCCCGCTGGGCACTTGGCGCTACACAAGTGGCCTCTGGCCTCGCACACATTCC
ACATCCACCGGTAGGCGCCAACCGGCTCCGTTCTTTGGTGGCCCCTTCGCGCCACCTTCTACTCCTCCCC
TAGTCAGGAAGTTCCCCCCCGCCCCGCAGCTCGCGTCGTGCAGGACGTGACAAATGGAAGTAGCACGTCT
CACTAGTCTCGTGCAGATGGACAGCACCGCTGAGCAATGGAAGCGGGTAGGCCTTTGGGGCAGCGGCCAA
TAGCAGCTTTGCTCCTTCGCTTTCTGGGCTCAGAGGCTGGGAAGGGGTGGGTCCGGGGGCGGGCTCAGG
